Addgene plasmid #164767: LjUBQ:MtPSY1:T35s
Purpose: Overexpression of Peptide coding gene (Binary vector)
Depositing lab: Wolf Scheible. Depositing organization: Noble Research Institute, LLC.
Backbone
  Vector backbone: EC50505
  Backbone size w/o insert (bp): 10475
  Vector type: Plant Expression
  Selectable markers: Neomycin (select with G418) ; N/A
Growth in bacteria
  Bacterial resistance: Kanamycin, 50 μg/mL
  Growth temperature: 37°C
  Growth strain: DH5alpha
  Copy number: High Copy
Gene/Insert
  Gene/Insert name: Medtr3g464390.1 (alt names: PSY1; LOC25490911)
  Species: Medicago truncatula
  Insert size (bp): 5263
  Promoter: Lotus japonicus Ubiquitin
  Tag / fusion protein: Terminator 35S (C terminal on insert)
  Cloning method: Unknown
Terms and licenses: Academic/Nonprofit Terms; Industry Terms: Not Available to Industry
Depositor comments: Cloned by Sonali/Shulan
How to cite: LjUBQ:MtPSY1:T35s was a gift from Wolf Scheible (Addgene plasmid # 164767 ; http://n2t.net/addgene:164767 ; RRID:Addgene_164767)
