[The description below was written by a language model from this plasmid's Addgene catalogue record and pLannotate feature annotations shown in this document.]
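Description:
LjUBQ:MtPSY1:T35s is a plant binary vector built on the EC50505 backbone for overexpressing a peptide-coding gene, Medicago truncatula PSY1 (Medtr3g464390.1). According to the catalogue entry, the coding sequence is driven by the Lotus japonicus ubiquitin promoter and followed by the 35S terminator. The terminator is listed in the tag field, but it is a transcription termination and polyadenylation element rather than a protein fusion.

The backbone carries a high-copy ColE1/pUC-type origin for propagation in E. coli. It also carries the pVS1 replication and stability functions (RepA, oriV, StaA), which maintain such plasmids in Agrobacterium, along with a small incP oriV fragment. Bacterial selection uses an aphA-3 kanamycin resistance gene expressed from the bla promoter. Nopaline-type right and left T-DNA border repeats define the region transferred into plant cells. Within it, a NOS promoter–nptII–NOS terminator cassette near the left border allows selection of transformed tissue with G418 or kanamycin.

The annotated sequence is 7,641 nt, considerably shorter than the sum of the stated backbone (10,475 bp) and insert (5,263 bp) sizes, and the record does not explain the difference. The feature table also annotates nothing in the roughly 1.5 kb between the right border and the NOS promoter. This is where the ubiquitin promoter–PSY1–35S terminator unit would be expected, so that cassette rests on the catalogue description alone. The construct is suited to Agrobacterium-mediated transformation for studying the effects of elevated PSY1 peptide expression in plants, although the record does not name a target species or tissue.
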