Features (pLannotate 1.2.2; 12 found; start..end, strand, type, name):
    134..1207    +  CDS            pVS1 RepA: replication protein from the Pseudomonas plasmid pVS1 (Heeb et al., 2000)
   1273..1467    +  rep_origin     pVS1 oriV: origin of replication for the Pseudomonas plasmid pVS1 (Heeb et al., 2000)
   1673..1733    +  rep_origin     oriV (fragment): incP origin of replication
   1750..1854    +  promoter       AmpR promoter: bla
   1855..2649    +  CDS            KanR: aminoglycoside phosphotransferase; aphA-3; confers resistance to kanamycin
   2820..3408    +  rep_origin     ori: high-copy-number ColE1/pMB1/pBR322/pUC origin of replication
   3531..3555    -  misc_feature   RB T-DNA repeat: right border repeat from nopaline C58 T-DNA
   5074..5253    +  promoter       NOS promoter: nopaline synthase promoter
   5275..6069    +  CDS            NeoR/KanR: aminoglycoside phosphotransferase from Tn5; aph(3')-II (or nptII); confers resistance to neomycin, kanamycin, and G418 (Geneticin®)
   6082..6334    +  terminator     NOS terminator: nopaline synthase terminator and poly(A) signal
   6429..6453    -  misc_feature   LB T-DNA repeat: left border repeat from nopaline C58 T-DNA
   6717..7346    +  CDS            pVS1 StaA: stability protein from the Pseudomonas plasmid pVS1 (Heeb et al., 2000)
>Addgene plasmid #164767 | LjUBQ:MtPSY1:T35s | addgene full sequence | sequence record 325320 | Addgene NGS Result
ATCAAGAACAACCAGGCACCGACGCCGTGGAATGCCCCATGTGTGGAGGAACGGGCGGTTGGCCAGGCGT
AAGCGGCTGGGTTGTCTGCCGGCCCTGCAATGGCACTGGAACCCCCAAGCCCGAGGAATCGGCGTGAGCG
GTCGCAAACCATCCGGCCCGGTACAAATCGGCGCGGCGCTGGGTGATGACCTGGTGGAGAAGTTGAAGGC
CGCGCAGGCCGCCCAGCGGCAACGCATCGAGGCAGAAGCACGCCCCGGTGAATCGTGGCAAGCGGCCGCT
GATCGAATCCGCAAAGAATCCCGGCAACCGCCGGCAGCCGGTGCGTCGTCGATTAGGAAGCCGCCCAAGG
GCGACGAGCAACCAGATTTTTTCGTTCCGATGCTCTATGACGTGGGCACCCGCGATAGTCGCAGCATCAT
GGACGTGGCCGTTTTCCGTCTGTCGAAGCGTGACCGACGAGCTGGCGAGGTGATCCGCTACGAGCTTCCA
GACGGGCACGTAGAGGTTTCCGCAGGGCCGGCCGGCATGGCCAGTGTGTGGGATTACGACCTGGTACTGA
TGGCGGTTTCCCATCTAACCGAATCCATGAACCGATACCGGGAAGGGAAGGGAGACAAGCCCGGCCGCGT
GTTCCGTCCACACGTTGCGGACGTACTCAAGTTCTGCCGGCGAGCCGATGGCGGAAAGCAGAAAGACGAC
CTGGTAGAAACCTGCATTCGGTTAAACACCACGCACGTTGCCATGCAGCGTACGAAGAAGGCCAAGAACG
GCCGCCTGGTGACGGTATCCGAGGGTGAAGCCTTGATTAGCCGCTACAAGATCGTAAAGAGCGAAACCGG
GCGGCCGGAGTACATCGAGATCGAGCTAGCTGATTGGATGTACCGCGAGATCACAGAAGGCAAGAACCCG
GACGTGCTGACGGTTCACCCCGATTACTTTTTGATCGATCCCGGCATCGGCCGTTTTCTCTACCGCCTGG
CACGCCGCGCCGCAGGCAAGGCAGAAGCCAGATGGTTGTTCAAGACGATCTACGAACGCAGTGGCAGCGC
CGGAGAGTTCAAGAAGTTCTGTTTCACCGTGCGCAAGCTGATCGGGTCAAATGACCTGCCGGAGTACGAT
TTGAAGGAGGAGGCGGGGCAGGCTGGCCCGATCCTAGTCATGCGCTACCGCAACCTGATCGAGGGCGAAG
CATCCGCCGGTTCCTAATGTACGGAGCAGATGCTAGGGCAAATTGCCCTAGCAGGGGAAAAAGGTCGAAA
AAGCTTCTTTCCTGTGGATAGCACGTACATTGGGAACCCAAAGCCGTACATTGGGAACCGGAACCCGTAC
ATTGGGAACCCAAAGCCGTACATTGGGAACCGGTCACACATGTAAGTGACTGATATAAAAGAGAAAAAAG
GCGATTTTTCCGCCTAAAACTCTTTAAAACTTATTAAAACTCTTAAAACCCGCCTGGCCTGTGCATAACT
GTCTGGCCAGCGCACAGCCGAAGAGCTGCAAAAAGCGCCTACCCTTCGGTCGCTGCGCTCCCTACGCCCC
GCCGCTTCGCGTCGGCCTATCGCGGCCGCTGGCCGCTCAAAAATGGCTGGCCTACGGCCAGGCAATCTAC
CAGGGCGCGGACAAGCCGCGCCGTCGCCACTCGACCGCCGGCGCCCACATCAAGGCACCGAGCTCCCATC
CCCCCAGGGGCTGCGCCCCTCGGCCGCGAACGGCCTCACCCCAAAAATGGCAGCGCTGGCCAATTCGTGC
GCGGAACCCCTATTTGTTTATTTTTCTAAATACATTCAAATATGTATCCGCTCATGAGACAATAACCTTG
ATAAATGCTTCAATAATATTGAAAAAGGAAGAGTATGGCTAAAATGAGAATATCACCGGAATTGAAAAAA
CTGATCGAAAAATACCGCTGCGCAAAAGATACGGAAGGAATGTCTCCTGCTAAGGTATATAAGCTGGTGG
GAGAAAATGAAAACCTATATTTAAAAATGACGGACAGCCGGTATAAAGGGACCACCTATGATGTGGAACG
GGAAAAGGACATGATGCTATGGCTGGAAGGAAAGCTGCCTGTTCCAAAGGTCCTGCACTTTGAACGGCAT
GATGGCTGGAGCAATCTGCTCATGAGTGAGGCCGATGGCGTCCTTTGCTCGGAAGAGTATGAAGATGAAC
AAAGCCCTGAAAAGATTATCGAGCTGTATGCGGAGTGCATCAGGCTCTTTCACTCCATCGACATATCGGA
TTGTCCCTATACGAATAGCTTAGACAGCCGCTTAGCCGAATTGGATTACTTACTGAATAACGATCTGGCC
GATGTGGATTGCGAAAACTGGGAAGAGGACACTCCATTTAAAGATCCGCGCGAGCTGTATGATTTTTTAA
AGACGGAAAAGCCCGAAGAGGAACTTGTCTTTTCCCACGGCGACCTGGGAGACAGCAACATCTTTGTGAA
AGATGGCAAAGTAAGTGGCTTTATTGATCTTGGGAGAAGCGGCAGGGCGGACAAGTGGTATGACATTGCC
TTCTGCGTCCGGTCGATCAGGGAGGATATCGGGGAAGAACAGTATGTCGAGCTATTTTTTGACTTACTGG
GGATCAAGCCTGATTGGGAGAAAATAAAATATTATATTTTACTGGATGAATTGTTTTAGCTGTCAGACCA
AGTTTACTCATATATACTTTAGATTGATTTAAAACTTCATTTTTAATTTAAAAGGATCTAGGTGAAGATC
CTTTTTGATAATCTCATGACCAAAATCCCTTAACGTGAGTTTTCGTTCCACTGAGCGTCAGACCCCGTAG
AAAAGATCAAAGGATCTTCTTGAGATCCTTTTTTTCTGCGCGTAATCTGCTGCTTGCAAACAAAAAAACC
ACCGCTACCAGCGGTGGTTTGTTTGCCGGATCAAGAGCTACCAACTCTTTTTCCGAAGGTAACTGGCTTC
AGCAGAGCGCAGATACCAAATACTGTCCTTCTAGTGTAGCCGTAGTTAGGCCACCACTTCAAGAACTCTG
TAGCACCGCCTACATACCTCGCTCTGCTAATCCTGTTACCAGTGGCTGCTGCCAGTGGCGATAAGTCGTG
TCTTACCGGGTTGGACTCAAGACGATAGTTACCGGATAAGGCGCAGCGGTCGGGCTGAACGGGGGGTTCG
TGCACACAGCCCAGCTTGGAGCGAACGACCTACACCGAACTGAGATACCTACAGCGTGAGCTATGAGAAA
GCGCCACGCTTCCCGAAGGGAGAAAGGCGGACAGGTATCCGGTAAGCGGCAGGGTCGGAACAGGAGAGCG
CACGAGGGAGCTTCCAGGGGGAAACGCCTGGTATCTTTATAGTCCTGTCGGGTTTCGCCACCTCTGACTT
GAGCGTCGATTTTTGTGATGCTCGTCAGGGGGGCGGAGCCTATGGAAAAACGCCAGCAACGCGGCCTTTT
TACGGTTCCTGTGGTTGGCACATACAAATGGACGAACGGATAAACCTTTTCACGCCCTTTTAAATATCCG
ATTATTCTAATAAACGCTCTTTTCTCTTAGGTTTACCCGCCAATATATCCTGTCAAACACTGATAGTTTA
AACTCCCTCGGTCACATGTGCATCCTCTAGTGGAGGGAGAGAGGATTTTGAGGAAATAATTAATTGAATT
ACTTGTATTATTGATAAAGTAATTTAGATAAGTTGTTAGTACAACTTATTGCAACTATGGATAGACAAAA
ATCACTTATTTTAAGGGGAGAAGTATATAACAACTTATTATAAAATTTCTGAGCAGCCGGCCTCCTCCAA
TCAATCATAGAGAGTGGAGCCCATTCTGGAAAACCAAGGAACCCCCAACTTGCACTGGTGCGGTGGCCCA
ATTCAAAAAAAACGGGGCCCAGCAAAGTAACGCCGTTGTAACGATTTATCAATCCAAACTCAAAAGGCGG
CGAGATGCGTTTAACTCCGTGAAATTAACAAACCGCCAACAACTTGCAATTTGCAACTACCGTTTCCAAG
AAGAACTCAACCACACAACGTATCCTATCCCAAACCACACGCAACTAGTGACGCGTCATAAGGACACGTG
TCACAATTTGACTGGTTAATAATTTCACCGCTTTTGCTATAAATTACCTCCAATCCCCTTAGCTTCTTCA
CAATTCAGTTCCCAACCCTAACAATTCTTGTTCATATCGCTTCTCTCTACTTTCAAGGTATGATCCAATT
TCTCTCTTCTTTCTCTGTAATCCTTTCGTTGAGTTTTGTTTCCGATCAATCATAGGTAGTTTTCTTGTTT
CGAAGCATGAGATCTAGGAATTTTTTGTGATTTTCCAAAATTGAGATCGGTTTGAAATTGAATTTTACAG
CTTGAATCTCAGATCTTGTTTTATCAATGTTTTCGATGGCTTGCGATGTAGATCTATGATAATTGTGGTT
CAGTTTTGTTAGGAATCGATTTCGGTTTAGCAATTGCAGATTAATTAGGGTTTCCAATTGAATTCTTCAG
ATCCGTTATGGAATTATGTCAAATAATTTATTCAAATTGGAAATTATTGTTAGATCCACTCTTAATCTGT
TTGATCCAAGCTTCAATTAGGGTTTTCACTTGTTTCAATTTCTTGTTATGGATTCTGATTTATCTGTTGA
TGTTAGATCCACTCTTAATCTGTTTGATCCAAGCGTTAATTAGGGTTTTCACTTGTTTCAATTTCGTGTG
TTGGATTCTGATTTATCTGTTGTTGATGTGATTACAGAATGGCATTGGCTTTTGAAGCACGAAGTGGCTT
GACCTTCTCCTTCTTCTTTTTCTTGCTACTATGCTCAGCTACTGCTCGGAACCCTATTATATTTTCAAGT
GATGAGGCTTTAAACATGGTTGGAAGGTCTTTGAAGGTAATAAATCTTGACGACTATGGTGGACCAACTG
CCAATCGTGGCCATGATCCTACATTGAACAGGCCGGCAACCGGGAGAGGTCGTCGTGTAGGGAGAAAAGG
ATGAGCTAAGCTTGAATTCTTGCGGAGAGCGGAGAATTAAGGGAGTCACGTTATGACCCCCGCCGATGAC
GCGGGACAAGCCGTTTTACGTTTGGAACTGACAGAACCGCAACGTTGAAGGAGCCACTCAGCCGCGGGTT
TCTGGAGTTTAATGAGCTAAGCACATACGTCAGAAACCATTATTGCGCGTTCAAAAGTCGCCTAAGGTCA
CTATCAGCTAGCAAATATTTCTTGTCAAAAATGCTCCACTGACGTTCCATAAATTCCCCTCGGTATCCAA
TTAGAGTCTCATATTCACTCTCAAATGATTGAACAAGATGGATTGCACGCAGGTTCTCCGGCCGCTTGGG
TGGAGAGGCTATTCGGCTATGACTGGGCACAACAGACAATCGGCTGCTCTGATGCCGCCGTGTTCCGGCT
GTCAGCGCAGGGGCGCCCGGTTCTTTTTGTCAAGACCGACCTGTCCGGTGCCCTGAATGAACTCCAAGAC
GAGGCAGCGCGGCTATCGTGGCTGGCCACGACGGGCGTTCCTTGCGCAGCTGTGCTCGACGTTGTCACTG
AAGCGGGAAGGGACTGGCTGCTATTGGGCGAAGTGCCGGGGCAGGATCTCCTGTCATCTCACCTTGCTCC
TGCCGAGAAAGTATCCATCATGGCTGATGCAATGCGGCGGCTGCATACGCTTGATCCGGCTACCTGCCCA
TTCGACCACCAAGCGAAACATCGCATCGAGCGAGGACGTACTCGGATGGAAGCCGGTCTTGTCGATCAGG
ATGATCTGGACGAAGAGCATCAGGGGCTCGCGCCAGCCGAACTGTTCGCCAGGCTCAAGGCGCGGATGCC
CGACGGCGAGGATCTCGTCGTGACCCAGGGCGATGCCTGCTTGCCGAATATCATGGTGGAAAATGGCCGC
TTTTCTGGATTCATCGACTGTGGCCGGCTGGGTGTGGCGGACCGCTATCAGGACATAGCGTTGGCTACCC
GTGATATTGCTGAAGAGCTTGGCGGCGAATGGGCTGACCGCTTCCTCGTGCTTTACGGTATCGCCGCTCC
CGATTCGCAGCGCATCGCCTTCTATCGCCTTCTTGACGAGTTCTTCTGAGCTTGTCAAGCAGATCGTTCA
AACATTTGGCAATAAAGTTTCTTAAGATTGAATCCTGTTGCCGGTCTTGCGATGATTATCATATAATTTC
TGTTGAATTACGTTAAGCATGTAATAATTAACATGTAATGCATGACGTTATTTATGAGATGGGTTTTTAT
GATTAGAGTCCCGCAATTATACATTTAATACGCGATAGAAAACAAAATATAGCGCGCAAACTAGGATAAA
TTATCGCGCGCGGTGTCATCTATGTTACTAGATCGACGCTGGATCCGAATTCGGCAGGGCCCACTGCATC
CACCCCAGTACATTAAAAACGTCCGCAATGTGTTATTAAGTTGTCTAAGCGTCAATTTGTTTACACCACA
ATATATCCTGCCACCAGCCAGCCAACAGCTCCCCGACCGGCAGCTCGGCACAAAATCACCACTCGATACA
GGCAGCCCATCAGCCGTGCGGCTGCATGAAATCCTGGCCGGTTTGTCTGATGCCAAGCTGGCGGCCTGGC
CGGCCAGCTTGGCCGCTGAAGAAACCGAGCGCCGCCGTCTAAAAAGGTGATGTGTATTTGAGTAAAACAG
CTTGCGTCATGCGGTCGCTGCGTATATGATGCGATGAGTAAATAAACAAATACGCAAGGGGAACGCATGA
AGGTTATCGCTGTACTTAACCAGAAAGGCGGGTCAGGCAAGACGACCATCGCAACCCATCTAGCCCGCGC
CCTGCAACTCGCCGGGGCCGATGTTCTGTTAGTCGATTCCGATCCCCAGGGCAGTGCCCGCGATTGGGCG
GCCGTGCGGGAAGATCAACCGCTAACCGTTGTCGGCATCGACCGCCCGACGATTGACCGCGACGTGAAGG
CCATCGGCCGGCGCGACTTCGTAGTGATCGACGGAGCGCCCCAGGCGGCGGACTTGGCTGTGTCCGCGAT
CAAGGCAGCCGACTTCGTGCTGATTCCGGTGCAGCCAAGCCCTTACGACATATGGGCCACCGCCGACCTG
GTGGAGCTGGTTAAGCAGCGCATTGAGGTCACGGATGGAAGGCTACAAGCGGCCTTTGTCGTGTCGCGGG
CGATCAAAGGCACGCGCATCGGCGGTGAGGTTGCCGAGGCGCTGGCCGGGTACGAGCTGCCCATTCTTGA
GTCCCGTATCACGCAGCGCGTGAGCTACCCAGGCACTGCCGCCGCCGGCACAACCGTTCTTGAATCAGAA
CCCGAGGGCGACGCTGCCCGCGAGGTCCAGGCGCTGGCCGCTGAAATTAAATCAAAACTCATTTGAGTTA
ATGAGGTAAAGAGAAAATGAGCAAAAGCACAAACACGCTAAGTGCCGGCCGTCCGAGCGCACGCAGCAGC
AAGGCTGCAACGTTGGCCAGCCTGGCAGACACGCCAGCCATGAAGCGGGTCAACTTTCAGTTGCCGGCGG
AGGATCACACCAAGCTGAAGATGTACGCGGTACGCCAAGGCAAGACCATTACCGAGCTGCTATCTGAATA
CATCGCGCAGCTACCAGAGTAAATGAGCAAATGAATAAATGAGTAGATGAATTTTAGCGGCTAAAGGAGG
CGGCATGGAAA
